Addgene plasmid #241842: pPBbsr2-miRFP703-dSal-p53NT(1-97)-S15D-hCRY2-NLS
Purpose: Expresses an actuator of Opto-p53 in mammalian cells.
Depositing lab: Kazuhiro Aoki. Depositing organization: Kyoto University, Graduate School of Biostudies. Publication: Opto-p53: A Light-Controllable Activation of p53 Signaling Pathway. Tsuruoka T, Goto Y, Aoki K. Cell Struct Funct. 2025 Jun 12. doi: 10.1247/csf.25017. PubMed 40500178.
Backbone
  Vector backbone: pPB
  Backbone size w/o insert (bp): 6774
  Total vector size (bp): 9549
  Vector type: Mammalian Expression
  Selectable markers: Blasticidin
Growth in bacteria
  Bacterial resistance: Ampicillin, 100 μg/mL
  Growth temperature: 37°C
  Growth strain: DH5alpha
  Copy number: High Copy
Gene/Insert
  Gene/Insert name: p53
  Species: H. sapiens (human)
  Insert size (bp): 291
  Mutation: N-terminus (1-97 aa) containing S15D
  Entrez Gene: TP53 (a.k.a. BCC7, BMFS5, LFS1, P53, TRP53)
  Promoter: CAGGS promoter
  Tag / fusion protein: miRFP703 (N terminal on insert); CRY2 (C terminal on insert)
  Cloning method: Restriction Enzyme; 5′ cloning site XhoI (not destroyed); 3′ cloning site NotI (not destroyed)
  Sequencing primers: 5′ n/a; 3′ n/a
Terms and licenses: Academic/Nonprofit Terms; Industry Terms: Not Available to Industry
How to cite: pPBbsr2-miRFP703-dSal-p53NT(1-97)-S15D-hCRY2-NLS was a gift from Kazuhiro Aoki (Addgene plasmid # 241842 ; http://n2t.net/addgene:241842 ; RRID:Addgene_241842)
