[The description below was written by a language model from this plasmid's Addgene catalogue record and pLannotate feature annotations shown in this document.]
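Description:
pPBbsr2-miRFP703-dSal-p53NT(1-97)-S15D-hCRY2-NLS is a mammalian expression plasmid built on the pPB backbone. It is propagated in E. coli through a high-copy ColE1/pUC-type origin with ampicillin resistance (AmpR under its own bla promoter). It also carries an f1 origin and leftover cloning-vector elements, including lacZα and lacI fragments, lac promoter/operator copies, and T7 and T3 promoters. The pPB name suggests a piggyBac transposon vector, but the feature table does not annotate any transposon terminal repeats, so this cannot be confirmed from the record. The catalogue gives a total size of 9,549 bp, whereas the annotated sequencing result is 8,922 nt, a discrepancy the record does not explain.

Expression is driven by the CAGGS promoter, annotated as a CMV enhancer, chicken β-actin promoter fragments and a chimeric β-actin/β-globin intron. It produces a single fusion protein. The near-infrared fluorescent protein miRFP703, which needs biliverdin as a cofactor, sits at the N terminus. It is followed by residues 1–97 of human p53 carrying an S15D substitution, and then by an Arabidopsis CRY2 fragment, a blue-light-responsive photoreceptor. The name also indicates a nuclear localisation signal, although none is annotated separately. Downstream, an EMCV IRES allows translation of the blasticidin S deaminase gene (bsr) from the same transcript, which ends at a bGH polyadenylation signal. Blasticidin selection is therefore linked to expression of the fusion.

The construct is described as the actuator component of Opto-p53, a system for light-controlled activation of the p53 signalling pathway in mammalian cells. The miRFP703 tag should allow the fusion to be visualised.
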