Features (pLannotate 1.2.2; 28 found; start..end, strand, type, name):
     30..458     -  rep_origin     f1 ori (sequence partly withheld): f1 bacteriophage origin of replication; arrow indicates direction of (+) strand synthesis
    463..618     -  CDS            lacZα (fragment): LacZα fragment of β-galactosidase; lacZ fragment
    626..644     +  promoter       T7 promoter: promoter for bacteriophage T7 RNA polymerase
   1011..1390    +  enhancer       CMV enhancer: human cytomegalovirus immediate early enhancer
   1392..1513    +  promoter       chicken β-actin promoter (fragment): contains a 21-bp deletion relative to the standard chicken β-actin promoter
   1561..1584    +  promoter       chicken β-actin promoter (fragment): No description available
   1617..1640    +  promoter       chicken β-actin promoter (fragment): No description available
   1640..1661    +  promoter       chicken β-actin promoter (fragment): No description available
   1659..2049    +  intron         chimeric intron (fragment): chimera between introns from chicken β-actin and rabbit β-globin
   2119..3063    +  CDS            miRFP703: miRFP703 is a basic (constitutively fluorescent) near ir fluorescent protein published in 2016, derived from Rhodopseudomonas palustris. It has low acid sensitivity. It requires the cofactor biliverdin for fluorescence.
   3073..3363    +  CDS            p53 (fragment): human tumor suppressor protein that is often mutated in cancers; Homo sapiens TP53; responds to cellular stresses to regulate the expression of target genes
   3373..4863    +  CDS            CRY2 (fragment): CRY2_ARATH - Also known as PHH1 From Arabidopsis thaliana (Mouse-ear cress).
   4974..5535    +  misc_feature   IRES: internal ribosome entry site (IRES) of the encephalomyocarditis virus (EMCV)
   5544..5963    +  CDS            bsr: BSR_BACCE - Experimental evidence at protein level: Swiss-Prot protein existence level 1. Catalyzes the deamination of the cytosine moiety of the antibiotics blasticidin S, cytomycin and acetylblasticidin S. From Bacillus cereus.
   6012..6236    +  polyA_signal   bGH poly(A) signal: bovine growth hormone polyadenylation signal
   6240..6256    +  promoter       SV40 promoter (fragment): SV40 enhancer and early promoter
   6307..6323    -  protein_bind   lac operator: The lac repressor binds to the lac operator to inhibit transcription in E. coli. This inhibition can be relieved by adding lactose or isopropyl-β-D-thiogalactopyranoside (IPTG). lac repressor encoded by lacI
   6331..6361    -  promoter       lac promoter: promoter for the E. coli lac operon
   6376..6397    -  protein_bind   CAP binding site: CAP binding activates transcription in the presence of cAMP. E. coli catabolite activator protein
   6410..6449    -  CDS            lacI (fragment): lac repressor; lacI; The lac repressor binds to the lac operator to inhibit transcription in E. coli. This inhibition can be relieved by adding lactose or isopropyl-β-D-thiogalactopyranoside (IPTG).
   6734..6752    -  promoter       T3 promoter: promoter for bacteriophage T3 RNA polymerase
   6797..6813    -  protein_bind   lac operator: The lac repressor binds to the lac operator to inhibit transcription in E. coli. This inhibition can be relieved by adding lactose or isopropyl-β-D-thiogalactopyranoside (IPTG). lac repressor encoded by lacI
   6821..6851    -  promoter       lac promoter: promoter for the E. coli lac operon
   6866..6887    -  protein_bind   CAP binding site: CAP binding activates transcription in the presence of cAMP. E. coli catabolite activator protein
   6900..6992    -  CDS            lacI (fragment): lac repressor; lacI; The lac repressor binds to the lac operator to inhibit transcription in E. coli. This inhibition can be relieved by adding lactose or isopropyl-β-D-thiogalactopyranoside (IPTG).
   7175..7763    -  rep_origin     ori: high-copy-number ColE1/pMB1/pBR322/pUC origin of replication
   7934..8794    -  CDS            AmpR: β-lactamase; bla; confers resistance to ampicillin, carbenicillin, and related antibiotics
   8795..8899    -  promoter       AmpR promoter: bla
>Addgene plasmid #241842 | pPBbsr2-miRFP703-dSal-p53NT(1-97)-S15D-hCRY2-NLS | addgene full sequence | sequence record 497831 | Addgene NGS Result
CTAAATTGTAAGCGTTAATATTTTGTTAAAATTCGCGTTAAATTTTTGTTAAATCAGCTCATTTTTTAAC
CAATAGGCCGAAATCGGCAAAATCCCTTATAAATCAAAAGAATAGACCGAGATAGGGT
[37 nt withheld, positions 129-165]
AAAGAACGTGGACTCCAACGTCAAAGG
[49 nt withheld, positions 193-241]
T
[91 nt withheld, positions 243-333]
G
[124 nt withheld, positions 335-458]
CCCATTCGCCATTCAGGCTGCGCAACTGTTGGGAAGGGCGATCGGTGCGGGCCTCTTCGCTATTACGCCA
GCTGGCGAAAGGGGGATGTGCTGCAAGGCGATTAAGTTGGGTAACGCCAGGGTTTTCCCAGTCACGACGT
TGTAAAACGACGGCCAGTGAGCGCGCGTAATACGACTCACTATAGGGCGAATTGGGGCGCGCCATTCTAG
ATTAACCCTAGAAAGATAGTCTGCGTAAAATTGACGCATGCATTCTTGAAATATTGCTCTCTCTTTCTAA
ATAGCGCGAATCCGTCGCTGTGCATTTAGGACATCTCAGTCGCCGCTTGGAGCTCCCGTGAGGCGTGCTT
GTCAATGCGGTAAGTGTCACTGATTTTGAACTATAACGACCGCGTGAGTCAAAATGACGCATGATTATCT
TTTACGTGACTTTTAAGATTTAACTCATACGATAATTATATTGTTATTTCATGTTCTACTTACGTGATAA
CTTATTATATATATATTTTCTTGTTATAGATATCAACTAGAATGCTAGCATGGGCCCATCTCGACATTGA
TTATTGACTAGTTATTAATAGTAATCAATTACGGGGTCATTAGTTCATAGCCCATATATGGAGTTCCGCG
TTACATAACTTACGGTAAATGGCCCGCCTGGCTGACCGCCCAACGACCCCCGCCCATTGACGTCAATAAT
GACGTATGTTCCCATAGTAACGCCAATAGGGACTTTCCATTGACGTCAATGGGTGGAGTATTTACGGTAA
ACTGCCCACTTGGCAGTACATCAAGTGTATCATATGCCAAGTACGCCCCCTATTGACGTCAATGACGGTA
AATGGCCCGCCTGGCATTATGCCCAGTACATGACCTTATGGGACTTTCCTACTTGGCAGTACATCTACGT
ATTAGTCATCGCTATTACCATGGTCGAGGTGAGCCCCACGTTCTGCTTCACTCTCCCCATCTCCCCCCCC
TCCCCACCCCCAATTTTGTATTTATTTATTTTTTAATTATTTTGTGCAGCGATGGGGGCGGGGGGGGGGG
GGGGGGGGGCGCCGGGGGGGGGGGGGGGGGGGGGGGGGGGGGGGGGGGGGGGGGGGGGGGGGGGGGGGGG
GGGGCGGGGGGGGGGGGGGGGGGGGGGGGGGGGGGGGGGGGGGGGGGGGGGGGGGGGGGGCGGGGGGGGG
GGGGGGGGGGGGGGGGGGGGCGCGGCGGCCCCCGGAGCGCCGGCGGCTGTCGAGGCGCGGCGAGCCGCAG
CCATTGCCTTTTATGGTAATCGTGCGAGAGGGCGCAGGGACTTCCTTTGTCCCAAATCTGTGCGGAGCCG
AAATCTGGGAGGCGCCGCCGCACCCCCTCTAGCGGGCGCGGGGCGAAGCGGTGCGGCGCCGGCAGGAAGG
AAATGGGCGGGGAGGGCCTTCGTGCGTCGCCGCGCCGCCGTCCCCTTCTCCCTCTCCAGCCTCGGGGCTG
TCCGCGGGGGGACGGCTGCCTTCGGGGGGGACGGGGCAGGGCGGGGTTCGGCTTCTGGCGTGTGACCGGC
GGCTCTAGAGCCTCTGCTAACCATGTTCATGCCTTCTTCTTTTTCCTACAGCTCCTGGGCAACGTGCTGG
TTATTGTGCTGTCTCATCATTTTGGCAAAGAATTGGGATCCGAATTCACCATGGTAGCAGGTCATGCCTC
TGGCAGCCCCGCATTCGGGACCGCCTCTCATTCGAATTGCGAACATGAAGAGATCCACCTCGCCGGCTCG
ATCCAGCCGCATGGCGCGCTTCTGGTCGTCAGCGAACATGATCATCGCGTCATCCAGGCCAGCGCCAACG
CCGCGGAATTTCTGAATCTCGGAAGCGTACTCGGCGTTCCGCTCGCCGAGATCGACGGCGATCTGTTGAT
CAAGATCCTGCCGCATCTCGATCCCACCGCCGAAGGCATGCCGGTCGCGGTGCGCTGCCGGATCGGCAAT
CCCTCTACGGAGTACTGCGGTCTGATGCATCGGCCTCCGGAAGGCGGGCTGATCATCGAACTCGAACGTG
CCGGCCCGTCGATCGATCTGTCAGGCACGCTGGCGCCGGCGCTGGAGCGGATCCGCACGGCGGGTTCACT
GCGCGCGCTGTGCGATGACACCGTGCTGCTGTTTCAGCAGTGCACCGGCTACGACCGGGTGATGGTGTAT
CGTTTCGATGAGCAAGGCCACGGCCTGGTATTCTCCGAGTGCCATGTGCCTGGGCTCGAATCCTATTTCG
GCAACCGCTATCCGTCGTCGCTGGTCCCGCAGATGGCGCGGCAGCTGTACGTGCGGCAGCGCGTCCGCGT
GCTGGTGGACGTCACCTATCAGCCGGTGCCGCTGGAGCCGCGGCTGTCGCCGCTGACCGGGCGCGATCTC
GACATGTCGGGCTGCTTCCTGCGCTCGATGTCGCCGATCCATCTGCAGTTCCTGAAGGACATGGGCGTGC
GCGCCACCCTGGCGGTGTCGCTGGTGGTCGGCGGCAAGCTGTGGGGCCTGGTTGTCTGTCACCATTATCT
GCCGCGCTTCATCCGTTTCGAGCTGCGGGCGATCTGCAAACGGCTCGCCGAAAGGATCGCGACGCGGATC
ACCGCGCTTGAGAGCCTCGAGGCCATGGAGGAGCCGCAGTCAGATCCTAGCGTCGAGCCCCCTCTGGATC
AGGAAACATTTTCAGACCTATGGAAACTACTTCCTGAAAACAACGTTCTGTCCCCCTTGCCGTCCCAAGC
AATGGATGATTTGATGCTGTCCCCGGACGATATTGAACAATGGTTCACTGAAGACCCAGGTCCAGATGAA
GCTCCCAGAATGCCAGAGGCTGCTCCCCCCGTGGCCCCTGCACCAGCAGCTCCTACACCGGCGGCCCCTG
CACCAGCCCCCTCCTGGCCCCTGTCATCTTCTGTCGGCGGCCGCAAGATGGACAAGAAAACCATCGTGTG
GTTTCGGAGAGATCTGAGGATTGAGGACAACCCAGCCCTGGCCGCTGCCGCTCACGAAGGCAGCGTGTTT
CCAGTGTTCATCTGGTGCCCCGAGGAAGAGGGACAGTTCTACCCAGGAAGGGCCAGCCGCTGGTGGATGA
AGCAGTCCCTGGCTCACCTGTCTCAGAGTCTGAAGGCCCTGGGGTCAGATCTGACCCTGATCAAAACCCA
TAACACAATCAGCGCCATTCTGGACTGTATTCGGGTGACTGGAGCCACCAAAGTGGTGTTTAATCACCTG
TATGATCCCGTGAGCCTGGTGCGGGACCATACAGTGAAGGAGAAACTGGTGGAAAGAGGCATCAGTGTGC
AGTCATACAACGGGGATCTGCTGTATGAGCCATGGGAAATCTACTGCGAGAAGGGGAAACCCTTTACCAG
CTTCAATTCCTACTGGAAGAAATGTCTGGACATGTCTATCGAGAGTGTGATGCTGCCCCCTCCATGGAGG
CTGATGCCTATTACAGCCGCTGCCGAAGCTATCTGGGCCTGCTCCATTGAAGAGCTGGGACTGGAAAACG
AGGCCGAAAAGCCTTCTAATGCTCTGCTGACTCGCGCCTGGTCCCCAGGATGGTCTAACGCTGATAAACT
GCTGAATGAGTTCATCGAAAAGCAGCTGATTGACTATGCCAAAAACTCTAAGAAAGTGGTGGGCAACAGC
ACCAGCCTGCTGTCTCCATACCTGCACTTTGGAGAGATCAGTGTGCGGCACGTGTTCCAGTGCGCTAGAA
TGAAGCAGATCATTTGGGCCAGGGATAAAAACAGTGAGGGCGAAGAGTCAGCCGACCTGTTTCTGAGGGG
AATCGGACTGAGGGAGTACTCCCGCTATATTTGTTTCAATTTTCCCTTCACTCACGAACAGTCACTGCTG
AGCCATCTGCGGTTCTTTCCTTGGGACGCTGATGTGGACAAGTTCAAAGCCTGGCGGCAGGGAAGAACAG
GCTATCCCCTGGTGGATGCTGGAATGAGAGAGCTGTGGGCCACTGGCTGGATGCACAATAGGATCCGCGT
GATTGTGAGCTCCTTTGCTGTGAAGTTCCTGCTGCTGCCTTGGAAGTGGGGCATGAAATATTTTTGGGAT
ACACTGCTGGATGCCGACCTGGAGTGTGACATCCTGGGGTGGCAGTACATCTCCGGATCTATTCCAGATG
GCCATGAACTGGATAGGCTGGACAACCCCGCTCTGCAGGGCGCTAAGTATGACCCTGAGGGAGAATACAT
CAGGCAGTGGCTGCCTGAGCTGGCTAGGCTGCCAACTGAATGGATTCACCATCCCTGGGACGCTCCTCTG
ACAGTGCTGAAGGCCAGTGGGGTGGAGCTGGGAACTAATTACGCTAAACCTATCGTGGATATTGACACCG
CCAGAGAGCTGCTGGCTAAGGCCATCTCCCGGACCAGAGAAGCCCAGATCATGATTGGCGCTGCCTCTAG
ACCTAAGAAGAAGCGTAAGGTGTAAGGATCCGTCGACGGGCCGCGGTAACAATTGTTAACTAACTTAAGC
TAGCAACGGTTTCCCTCTAGCGGGATCAATTCCGCCCCCCCCCCCTAACGTTACTGGCCGAAGCCGCTTG
GAATAAGGCCGGTGTGCGTTTGTCTATATGTTATTTTCCACCATATTGCCGTCTTTTGGCAATGTGAGGG
CCCGGAAACCTGGCCCTGTCTTCTTGACGAGCATTCCTAGGGGTCTTTCCCCTCTCGCCAAAGGAATGCA
AGGTCTGTTGAATGTCGTGAAGGAAGCAGTTCCTCTGGAAGCTTCTTGAAGACAAACAACGTCTGTAGCG
ACCCTTTGCAGGCAGCGGAACCCCCCACCTGGCGACAGGTGCCTCTGCGGCCAAAAGCCACGTGTATAAG
ATACACCTGCAAAGGCGGCACAACCCCAGTGCCACGTTGTGAGTTGGATAGTTGTGGAAAGAGTCAAATG
GCTCTCCTCAAGCGTATTCAACAAGGGGCTGAAGGATGCCCAGAAGGTACCCCATTGTATGGGATCTGAT
CTGGGGCCTCGGTGCACATGCTTTACATGTGTTTAGTCGAGGTTAAAAAAACGTCTAGGCCCCCCGAACC
ACGGGGACGTGGTTTTCCTTTGAAAAACACGATAATACCATGGTCATGAAAACATTTAACATTTCTCAAC
AAGATCTAGAATTAGTAGAAGTAGCGACAGAGAAGATTACAATGCTTTATGAGGATAATAAACATCATGT
GGGAGCGGCAATTCGTACGAAAACAGGAGAAATCATTTCGGCAGTACATATTGAAGCGTATATAGGACGA
GTAACTGTTTGTGCAGAAGCCATTGCGATTGGTAGTGCAGTTTCGAATGGACAAAAGGATTTTGACACGA
TTGTAGCTGTTAGACACCCTTATTCTGACGAAGTAGATAGAAGTATTCGAGTGGTAAGTCCTTGTGGTAT
GTGTAGGGAGTTGATTTCAGACTATGCACCAGATTGTTTTGTGTTAATAGAAATGAATGGCAAGTTAGTC
AAAACTACGATTGAAGAACTCATTCCACTCAAATATACCCGAAATTAAAAGTCGAGATGCATCGATGATC
TAGAGCTCGCTGATCAGCCTCGACTGTGCCTTCTAGTTGCCAGCCATCTGTTGTTTGCCCCTCCCCCGTG
CCTTCCTTGACCCTGGAAGGTGCCACTCCCACTGTCCTTTCCTAATAAAATGAGGAAATTGCATCGCATT
GTCTGAGTAGGTGTCATTCTATTCTGGGGGGTGGGGTGGGGCAGGACAGCAAGGGGGAGGATTGGGAAGA
CAATAGCAGGCATGCTGGGGATGCGGTGGGCTCTATGGCTTCTGAGGCGGAAAGAACCTGCAGCCCAAGC
TTGGCGTAATCATGGTCATAGCTGTTTCCTGTGTGAAATTGTTATCCGCTCACAATTCCACACAACATAC
GAGCCGGAAGCATAAAGTGTAAAGCCTGGGGTGCCTAATGAGTGAGCTAACTCACATTAATTGCGTTGCG
CTCACTGCCCGCTTTCCAGTCGGGAAACCTGTCGTGCCAGCGGATCTTAAAAGTTTTGTTACTTTATAGA
AGAAATTTTGAGTTTTTGTTTTTTTTTAATAAATAAATAAACATAAATAAATTGTTTGTTGAATTTATTA
TTAGTATGTAAGTGTAAATATAATAAAACTTAATATCTATTCAAATTAATAAATAAACCTCGATATACAG
ACCGATAAAACACATGCGTCAATTTTACGCATGATTATCTTTAACGTACGTCACAATATGATTATCTTTC
TAGGGTTAATCTAGTATACGCGTTTAATTAATCCAGCTTTTGTTCCCTTTAGTGAGGGTTAATTGCGCGC
TTGGCGTAATCATGGTCATAGCTGTTTCCTGTGTGAAATTGTTATCCGCTCACAATTCCACACAACATAC
GAGCCGGAAGCATAAAGTGTAAAGCCTGGGGTGCCTAATGAGTGAGCTAACTCACATTAATTGCGTTGCG
CTCACTGCCCGCTTTCCAGTCGGGAAACCTGTCGTGCCAGCTGCATTAATGAATCGGCCAACGCGCGGGG
AGAGGCGGTTTGCGTATTGGGCGCTCTTCCGCTTCCTCGCTCACTGACTCGCTGCGCTCGGTCGTTCGGC
TGCGGCGAGCGGTATCAGCTCACTCAAAGGCGGTAATACGGTTATCCACAGAATCAGGGGATAACGCAGG
AAAGAACATGTGAGCAAAAGGCCAGCAAAAGGCCAGGAACCGTAAAAAGGCCGCGTTGCTGGCGTTTTTC
CATAGGCTCCGCCCCCCTGACGAGCATCACAAAAATCGACGCTCAAGTCAGAGGTGGCGAAACCCGACAG
GACTATAAAGATACCAGGCGTTTCCCCCTGGAAGCTCCCTCGTGCGCTCTCCTGTTCCGACCCTGCCGCT
TACCGGATACCTGTCCGCCTTTCTCCCTTCGGGAAGCGTGGCGCTTTCTCATAGCTCACGCTGTAGGTAT
CTCAGTTCGGTGTAGGTCGTTCGCTCCAAGCTGGGCTGTGTGCACGAACCCCCCGTTCAGCCCGACCGCT
GCGCCTTATCCGGTAACTATCGTCTTGAGTCCAACCCGGTAAGACACGACTTATCGCCACTGGCAGCAGC
CACTGGTAACAGGATTAGCAGAGCGAGGTATGTAGGCGGTGCTACAGAGTTCTTGAAGTGGTGGCCTAAC
TACGGCTACACTAGAAGAACAGTATTTGGTATCTGCGCTCTGCTGAAGCCAGTTACCTTCGGAAAAAGAG
TTGGTAGCTCTTGATCCGGCAAACAAACCACCGCTGGTAGCGGTGGTTTTTTTGTTTGCAAGCAGCAGAT
TACGCGCAGAAAAAAAGGATCTCAAGAAGATCCTTTGATCTTTTCTACGGGGTCTGACGCTCAGTGGAAC
GAAAACTCACGTTAAGGGATTTTGGTCATGAGATTATCAAAAAGGATCTTCACCTAGATCCTTTTAAATT
AAAAATGAAGTTTTAAATCAATCTAAAGTATATATGAGTAAACTTGGTCTGACAGTTACCAATGCTTAAT
CAGTGAGGCACCTATCTCAGCGATCTGTCTATTTCGTTCATCCATAGTTGCCTGACTCCCCGTCGTGTAG
ATAACTACGATACGGGAGGGCTTACCATCTGGCCCCAGTGCTGCAATGATACCGCGAGACCCACGCTCAC
CGGCTCCAGATTTATCAGCAATAAACCAGCCAGCCGGAAGGGCCGAGCGCAGAAGTGGTCCTGCAACTTT
ATCCGCCTCCATCCAGTCTATTAATTGTTGCCGGGAAGCTAGAGTAAGTAGTTCGCCAGTTAATAGTTTG
CGCAACGTTGTTGCCATTGCTACAGGCATCGTGGTGTCACGCTCGTCGTTTGGTATGGCTTCATTCAGCT
CCGGTTCCCAACGATCAAGGCGAGTTACATGATCCCCCATGTTGTGCAAAAAAGCGGTTAGCTCCTTCGG
TCCTCCGATCGTTGTCAGAAGTAAGTTGGCCGCAGTGTTATCACTCATGGTTATGGCAGCACTGCATAAT
TCTCTTACTGTCATGCCATCCGTAAGATGCTTTTCTGTGACTGGTGAGTACTCAACCAAGTCATTCTGAG
AATAGTGTATGCGGCGACCGAGTTGCTCTTGCCCGGCGTCAATACGGGATAATACCGCGCCACATAGCAG
AACTTTAAAAGTGCTCATCATTGGAAAACGTTCTTCGGGGCGAAAACTCTCAAGGATCTTACCGCTGTTG
AGATCCAGTTCGATGTAACCCACTCGTGCACCCAACTGATCTTCAGCATCTTTTACTTTCACCAGCGTTT
CTGGGTGAGCAAAAACAGGAAGGCAAAATGCCGCAAAAAAGGGAATAAGGGCGACACGGAAATGTTGAAT
ACTCATACTCTTCCTTTTTCAATATTATTGAAGCATTTATCAGGGTTATTGTCTCATGAGCGGATACATA
TTTGAATGTATTTAGAAAAATAAACAAATAGGGGTTCCGCGCACATTTCCCCGAAAAGTGCCAC
